>Addgene plasmid #175832 | pFX-SECFP-KRasCT | addgene full sequence | sequence record 354858 | Addgene NGS Result
TAGTTATTAATAGTAATCAATTACGGGGTCATTAGTTCATAGCCCATATATGGAGTTCCGCGTTACATAA
CTTACGGTAAATGGCCCGCCTGGCTGACCGCCCAACGACCCCCGCCCATTGACGTCAATAATGACGTATG
TTCCCATAGTAACGCCAATAGGGACTTTCCATTGACGTCAATGGGTGGAGTATTTACGGTAAACTGCCCA
CTTGGCAGTACATCAAGTGTATCATATGCCAAGTACGCCCCCTATTGACGTCAATGACGGTAAATGGCCC
GCCTGGCATTATGCCCAGTACATGACCTTATGGGACTTTCCTACTTGGCAGTACATCTACGTATTAGTCA
TCGCTATTACCATGGTGATGCGGTTTTGGCAGTACATCAATGGGCGTGGATAGCGGTTTGACTCACGGGG
ATTTCCAAGTCTCCACCCCATTGACGTCAATGGGAGTTTGTTTTGGCACCAAAATCAACGGGACTTTCCA
AAATGTCGTAACAACTCCGCCCCATTGACGCAAATGGGCGGTAGGCGTGTACGGTGGGAGGTCTATATAA
GCAGAGCTGGTTTAGTGAACCGTCAGATCCGCTAGCGCTACCGGTTCTAGAGCCATGGAATTCGGATCCA
TGGTGAGCAAGGGCGAGGAGCTGTTCACCGGGGTGGTGCCCATCCTGGTCGAGCTGGACGGCGACGTAAA
CGGCCACAGGTTCAGCGTGTCCGGCGAGGGCGAGGGCGATGCCACCTACGGCAAGCTGACCCTGAAGTTC
ATCTGCACCACCGGCAAGCTGCCCGTGCCCTGGCCCACCCTCGTGACCACCCTGACCTGGGGCGTGCAGT
GCTTCAGCCGCTACCCCGACCACATGAAGCAGCACGACTTCTTCAAGTCCGCCATGCCCGAAGGCTACGT
CCAGGAGCGTACCATCTTCTTCAAGGACGACGGCAACTACAAGACCCGCGCCGAGGTGAAGTTCGAGGGC
GACACCCTGGTGAACCGCATCGAGCTGAAGGGCATCGGCTTCAAGGAGGACGGCAACATCCTGGGGCACA
AGCTAGAGTACAACTACATCAGCCACAACGTCTATATCACCGCCGACAAGCAGAAGAACGGCATCAAGGC
CCACTTCAAGATCCGCCACAACATCGAGGACGGCGGCGTGCAGCTCGCCGACCACTACCAGCAGAACACC
CCCATCGGCGACGGCCCCGTGCTGCTGCCCGACAACCACTACCTGAGCACCCAGTCCGCCCTGAGCAAAG
ACCCCAACGAGAAGCGCGATCACATGGTCCTGCTGGAGTTCGTGACCGCCGCCGGGATCACTCTCGGCAT
GGACGAGCTGTACAAGGGAGGATCTGGAGGAAGATCTGGAGGATCCGGAGGACTCGAGAGCGGCCGCAAG
ATGAGCAAAGATGGTAAAAAGAAGAAAAAGAAGTCAAAGACAAAGTGTGTAATTATGTAAGGGCCGCTGA
CTGACTGAAGATCCACCGGATCTAGATAACTGATCATAATCAGCCATACCACATTTGTAGAGGTTTTACT
TGCTTTAAAAAACCTCCCACACCTCCCCCTGAACCTGAAACATAAAATGAATGCAATTGTTGTTGTTAAC
TTGTTTATTGCAGCTTATAATGGTTACAAATAAAGCAATAGCATCACAAATTTCACAAATAAAGCATTTT
TTTCACTGCATTCTAGTTGTGGTTTGTCCAAACTCATCAATGTATCTTAAGGCGTAAATTGTAAGCGTTA
ATATTTTGTTAAAATTCGCGTTAAATTTTTGTTAAATCAGCTCATTTTTTAACCAATAGGCCGAAATCGG
CAAAATCCCTTATAAATCAAAAGAATAGACCGAGATAGGGT
[37 nt withheld, positions 1862-1898]
AAAGAACGTGGACTCCAACGTCAAAGG
[49 nt withheld, positions 1926-1974]
T
[91 nt withheld, positions 1976-2066]
G
[124 nt withheld, positions 2068-2191]
CAGGTGGCACTTTTCGGGGAAATGTGCGCGGAACCCCTATTTGTTTATTTTTCTAAATACATTCAAATAT
GTATCCGCTCATGAGACAATAACCCTGATAAATGCTTCAATAATATTGAAAAAGGAAGAGTCCTGAGGCG
GAAAGAACCAGCTGTGGAATGTGTGTCAGTTAGGGTGTGGAAAGTCCCCAGGCTCCCCAGCAGGCAGAAG
TATGCAAAGCATGCATCTCAATTAGTCAGCAACCAGGTGTGGAAAGTCCCCAGGCTCCCCAGCAGGCAGA
AGTATGCAAAGCATGCATCTCAATTAGTCAGCAACCATAGTCCCGCCCCTAACTCCGCCCATCCCGCCCC
TAACTCCGCCCAGTTCCGCCCATTCTCCGCCCCATGGCTGACTAATTTTTTTTATTTATGCAGAGGCCGA
GGCCGCCTCGGCCTCTGAGCTATTCCAGAAGTAGTGAGGAGGCTTTTTTGGAGGCCTAGGCTTTTGCAAA
GATCGATCAAGAGACAGGATGAGGATCGTTTCGCATGATTGAACAAGATGGATTGCACGCAGGTTCTCCG
GCCGCTTGGGTGGAGAGGCTATTCGGCTATGACTGGGCACAACAGACAATCGGCTGCTCTGATGCCGCCG
TGTTCCGGCTGTCAGCGCAGGGGCGCCCGGTTCTTTTTGTCAAGACCGACCTGTCCGGTGCCCTGAATGA
ACTGCAAGACGAGGCAGCGCGGCTATCGTGGCTGGCCACGACGGGCGTTCCTTGCGCAGCTGTGCTCGAC
GTTGTCACTGAAGCGGGAAGGGACTGGCTGCTATTGGGCGAAGTGCCGGGGCAGGATCTCCTGTCATCTC
ACCTTGCTCCTGCCGAGAAAGTATCCATCATGGCTGATGCAATGCGGCGGCTGCATACGCTTGATCCGGC
TACCTGCCCATTCGACCACCAAGCGAAACATCGCATCGAGCGAGCACGTACTCGGATGGAAGCCGGTCTT
GTCGATCAGGATGATCTGGACGAAGAGCATCAGGGGCTCGCGCCAGCCGAACTGTTCGCCAGGCTCAAGG
CGAGCATGCCCGACGGCGAGGATCTCGTCGTGACCCATGGCGATGCCTGCTTGCCGAATATCATGGTGGA
AAATGGCCGCTTTTCTGGATTCATCGACTGTGGCCGGCTGGGTGTGGCGGACCGCTATCAGGACATAGCG
TTGGCTACCCGTGATATTGCTGAAGAGCTTGGCGGCGAATGGGCTGACCGCTTCCTCGTGCTTTACGGTA
TCGCCGCTCCCGATTCGCAGCGCATCGCCTTCTATCGCCTTCTTGACGAGTTCTTCTGAGCGGGACTCTG
GGGTTCGAAATGACCGACCAAGCGACGCCCAACCTGCCATCACGAGATTTCGATTCCACCGCCGCCTTCT
ATGAAAGGTTGGGCTTCGGAATCGTTTTCCGGGACGCCGGCTGGATGATCCTCCAGCGCGGGGATCTCAT
GCTGGAGTTCTTCGCCCACCCTAGGGGGAGGCTAACTGAAACACGGAAGGAGACAATACCGGAAGGAACC
CGCGCTATGACGGCAATAAAAAGACAGAATAAAACGCACGGTGTTGGGTCGTTTGTTCATAAACGCGGGG
TTCGGTCCCAGGGCTGGCACTCTGTCGATACCCCACCGAGACCCCATTGGGGCCAATACGCCCGCGTTTC
TTCCTTTTCCCCACCCCACCCCCCAAGTTCGGGTGAAGGCCCAGGGCTCGCAGCCAACGTCGGGGCGGCA
GGCCCTGCCATAGCCTCAGGTTACTCATATATACTTTAGATTGATTTAAAACTTCATTTTTAATTTAAAA
GGATCTAGGTGAAGATCCTTTTTGATAATCTCATGACCAAAATCCCTTAACGTGAGTTTTCGTTCCACTG
AGCGTCAGACCCCGTAGAAAAGATCAAAGGATCTTCTTGAGATCCTTTTTTTCTGCGCGTAATCTGCTGC
TTGCAAACAAAAAAACCACCGCTACCAGCGGTGGTTTGTTTGCCGGATCAAGAGCTACCAACTCTTTTTC
CGAAGGTAACTGGCTTCAGCAGAGCGCAGATACCAAATACTGTTCTTCTAGTGTAGCCGTAGTTAGGCCA
CCACTTCAAGAACTCTGTAGCACCGCCTACATACCTCGCTCTGCTAATCCTGTTACCAGTGGCTGCTGCC
AGTGGCGATAAGTCGTGTCTTACCGGGTTGGACTCAAGACGATAGTTACCGGATAAGGCGCAGCGGTCGG
GCTGAACGGGGGGTTCGTGCACACAGCCCAGCTTGGAGCGAACGACCTACACCGAACTGAGATACCTACA
GCGTGAGCTATGAGAAAGCGCCACGCTTCCCGAAGGGAGAAAGGCGGACAGGTATCCGGTAAGCGGCAGG
GTCGGAACAGGAGAGCGCACGAGGGAGCTTCCAGGGGGAAACGCCTGGTATCTTTATAGTCCTGTCGGGT
TTCGCCACCTCTGACTTGAGCGTCGATTTTTGTGATGCTCGTCAGGGGGGCGGAGCCTATGGAAAAACGC
CAGCAACGCGGCCTTTTTACGGTTCCTGGCCTTTTGCTGGCCTTTTGCTCACATGTTCTTTCCTGCGTTA
TCCCCTGATTCTGTGGATAACCGTATTACCGCCATGCAT
Features (pLannotate 1.2.2; 14 found; start..end, strand, type, name):
     61..364     +  enhancer       CMV enhancer: human cytomegalovirus immediate early enhancer
    365..568     +  promoter       CMV promoter: human cytomegalovirus (CMV) immediate early promoter
    630..1346    +  CDS            CFP: cyan variant of GFP mammalian codon-optimized
   1398..1460    +  CDS            K-Ras (fragment): human small GTPase proto-oncoprotein
   1501..1585    +  CDS            large T antigen (fragment): large T antigen from SV40 (simian virus 40)
   1608..1729    +  polyA_signal   SV40 poly(A) signal: SV40 polyadenylation signal
   1763..2191    -  rep_origin     f1 ori (sequence partly withheld): f1 bacteriophage origin of replication; arrow indicates direction of (+) strand synthesis
   2218..2322    +  promoter       AmpR promoter: bla
   2324..2681    +  promoter       SV40 promoter: SV40 enhancer and early promoter
   2716..3510    +  CDS            NeoR/KanR: aminoglycoside phosphotransferase from Tn5; aph(3')-II (or nptII); confers resistance to neomycin, kanamycin, and G418 (Geneticin®)
   3531..3683    +  CDS            ble (fragment): BLE_KLEPN - Experimental evidence at protein level: Swiss-Prot protein existence level 1. Binding protein with a strong affinity to the bleomycin family of antibiotics. Binds to CL990; an antimitotic-antibiotic compound. From Klebsiella pneumoniae.
   3742..3789    +  polyA_signal   HSV TK poly(A) signal: herpes simplex virus thymidine kinase polyadenylation signal (Cole and Stacy, 1985)
   3880..3896    -  polyA_signal   bGH poly(A) signal (fragment): bovine growth hormone polyadenylation signal
   4118..4706    +  rep_origin     ori: high-copy-number ColE1/pMB1/pBR322/pUC origin of replication
