[The description below was written by a language model from this plasmid's Addgene catalogue record and pLannotate feature annotations shown in this document.]
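Description:
pFX-SECFP-KRasCT is a mammalian expression plasmid of about 4.8 kb, built on the pFX backbone, that produces the cyan fluorescent protein SECFP directed to the plasma membrane. It is maintained in E. coli as a high-copy plasmid through a ColE1/pUC-type origin and also carries an f1 phage origin. A single Tn5 aminoglycoside phosphotransferase gene (NeoR/KanR) provides both selections. A bacterial bla-type promoter drives it for kanamycin resistance in bacteria, and an adjacent SV40 enhancer/early promoter, paired with an HSV TK polyadenylation signal, drives it for G418 selection of transfected mammalian cells. The short ble, bGH poly(A) and SV40 large T antigen fragments flagged by the annotation software appear to be partial matches within backbone sequence rather than functional units.

The expression cassette uses the human cytomegalovirus immediate early enhancer and promoter to drive a mammalian codon-optimized CFP-variant reading frame (SECFP), followed by a short fragment of human K-Ras and an SV40 polyadenylation signal. The K-Ras piece is the C-terminal hypervariable region of K-Ras 4B, fused to the C-terminus of the fluorescent protein. In general this region combines a polybasic stretch with a CAAX motif that is prenylated, which anchors the attached protein to the inner leaflet of the plasma membrane. The insert is recorded as about 830 bp, cloned by restriction digestion with an intact EcoRI site at its 5′ end; the 3′ site is not stated.

The stated purpose is to express plasma membrane-targeted SECFP in mammalian cells, making it useful as a cyan membrane marker. It was deposited with a study of how fluorescent protein folding affects the localization of fusion proteins.
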