Addgene plasmid #175832: pFX-SECFP-KRasCT
Purpose: Express SECFP with plasma membrane-targeting sequence in mammalian cells
Depositing lab: Yusuke Ohba. Depositing organization: Hokkaido University. Publication: Folding Latency of Fluorescent Proteins Affects the Mitochondrial Localization of Fusion Proteins. Kashiwagi S, Fujioka Y, Satoh AO, Yoshida A, Fujioka M, Nepal P, Tsuzuki A, Aoki O, Paudel S, Sasajima H, Ohba Y. Cell Struct Funct. 2019 Dec 26;44(2):183-194. doi: 10.1247/csf.19028. Epub 2019 Nov 15. PubMed 31735740.
Backbone
  Vector backbone: pFX
  Backbone size w/o insert (bp): 4000
  Total vector size (bp): 4830
  Vector type: Mammalian Expression
  Selectable markers: Neomycin (select with G418)
Growth in bacteria
  Bacterial resistance: Kanamycin, 50 μg/mL
  Growth temperature: 37°C
  Growth strain: DH5alpha
  Copy number: High Copy
Gene/Insert
  Gene/Insert name: SECFP with plasma membrane-targeting sequence
  Insert size (bp): 830
  Promoter: CMV
  Tag / fusion protein: C-terminal hypervariable region of K-Ras 4B (C terminal on insert)
  Cloning method: Restriction Enzyme; 5′ cloning site EcoRI (not destroyed); 3′ cloning site none (unknown if destroyed)
  Sequencing primers: 5′ none; 3′ none
Terms and licenses: Academic/Nonprofit Terms; Industry Terms: Not Available to Industry
How to cite: pFX-SECFP-KRasCT was a gift from Yusuke Ohba (Addgene plasmid # 175832 ; http://n2t.net/addgene:175832 ; RRID:Addgene_175832)
